>Addgene plasmid #73004 | pBP-L2U5H11 | depositor full sequence | sequence record 447492 | pBP-L2U5H11 sequence 2140 bps
CGATCAACTCGAGTGCCACCTGACGTCTAAGAAACCATTATTATCATGACATTAACCTATAAAAATAGGC
GTATCACGAGGCAGAATTTCAGATAAAAAAAATCCTTAGCTTTCGCTAAGGATGATTTCTGGAATTCGCG
GCCGCTTCTAGAATCTAGAGACGCATATGGGTCTCATCGATAGCGTGCGAACAGCACGCTATTGTTGTAT
TGTTAGAGACCGCATGCCGTCTCATTAGCTGCAGTCCGGCAAAAAAGGGCAAGGTGTCACCACCCTGCCC
TTTTTCTTTAAAACCGAAAAGATTACTTCGCGTTATGCAGGCTTCCTCGCTCACTGACTCGCTGCGCTCG
GTCGTTCGGCTGCGGCGAGCGGTATCAGCTCACTCAAAGGCGGTAATACGGTTATCCACAGAATCAGGGG
ATAACGCAGGAAAGAACATGTGAGCAAAAGGCCAGCAAAAGGCCAGGAACCGTAAAAAGGCCGCGTTGCT
GGCGTTTTTCCACAGGCTCCGCCCCCCTGACGAGCATCACAAAAATCGACGCTCAAGTCAGAGGTGGCGA
AACCCGACAGGACTATAAAGATACCAGGCGTTTCCCCCTGGAAGCTCCCTCGTGCGCTCTCCTGTTCCGA
CCCTGCCGCTTACCGGATACCTGTCCGCCTTTCTCCCTTCGGGAAGCGTGGCGCTTTCTCATAGCTCACG
CTGTAGGTATCTCAGTTCGGTGTAGGTCGTTCGCTCCAAGCTGGGCTGTGTGCACGAACCCCCCGTTCAG
CCCGACCGCTGCGCCTTATCCGGTAACTATCGTCTTGAGTCCAACCCGGTAAGACACGACTTATCGCCAC
TGGCAGCAGCCACTGGTAACAGGATTAGCAGAGCGAGGTATGTAGGCGGTGCTACAGAGTTCTTGAAGTG
GTGGCCTAACTACGGCTACACTAGAAGAACAGTATTTGGTATCTGCGCTCTGCTGAAGCCAGTTACCTTC
GGAAAAAGAGTTGGTAGCTCTTGATCCGGCAAACAAACCACCGCTGGTAGCGGTGGTTTTTTTGTTTGCA
AGCAGCAGATTACGCGCAGAAAAAAAGGATCTCAAGAAGATCCTTTGATCTTTTCTACGGGGTCTGACGC
TCAGTGGAACGAAAACTCACGTTAAGGGATTTTGGTCATGAGATTATCAAAAAGGATCTTCACCTAGATC
CTTTTAAATTAAAAATGAAGTTTTAAATCAATCTAAAGTATATATGAGTAAACTTGGTCTGACAGCTCGA
GGCTTGGATTCTCACCAATAAAAAACGCCCGGCGGCAACCGAGCGTTCTGAACAAATCCAGATGGAGTTC
TGAGGTCATTACTGGATCTATCAACAGGAGTCCAAGCGAGCTCGATATCAAATTACGCCCCGCCCTGCCA
CTCATCGCAGTACTGTTGTAATTCATTAAGCATTCTGCCGACATGGAAGCCATCACAAACGGCATGATGA
ACCTGAATCGCCAGCGGCATCAGCACCTTGTCGCCTTGCGTATAATATTTGCCCATGGTGAAAACGGGGG
CGAAGAAGTTGTCCATATTGGCCACGTTTAAATCAAAACTGGTGAAACTCACCCAGGGATTGGCTGACAC
GAAAAACATATTCTCAATAAACCCTTTAGGGAAATAGGCCAGGTTTTCACCGTAACACGCCACATCTTGC
GAATATATGTGTAGAAACTGCCGGAAATCGTCGTGGTATTCACTCCAGAGCGATGAAAACGTTTCAGTTT
GCTCATGGAAAACGGTGTAACAAGGGTGAACACTATCCCATATCACCAGCTCACCGTCTTTCATTGCCAT
ACGAAATTCCGGATGAGCATTCATCAGGCGGGCAAGAATGTGAATAAAGGCCGGATAAAACTTGTGCTTA
TTTTTCTTTACGGTCTTTAAAAAGGCCGTAATATCCAGCTGAACGGTCTGGTTATAGGTACATTGAGCAA
CTGACTGAAATGCCTCAAAATGTTCTTTACGATGCCATTGGGATATATCAACGGTGGTATATCCAGTGAT
TTTTTTCTCCATTTTAGCTTCCTTAGCTCCTGAAAATCTCGATAACTCAAAAAATACGCCCGGTAGTGAT
CTTATTTCATTATGGTGAAAGTTGGAACCTCTTACGTGCC
Features (pLannotate 1.2.2; 7 found; start..end, strand, type, name):
     86..129     -  terminator     bacterial terminator: putative bacterial transcription terminator
    132..151     +  misc_feature   BioBrick prefix: BioBrick prefix for parts that start with "ATG"
    245..302     +  terminator     his operon terminator: This putative transcriptin terminator from the E. coli his operon has a 2-bp deletion introduced during synthesis. Its efficiency has not been determined.
    497..1085    -  rep_origin     ori: high-copy-number ColE1/pMB1/pBR322/pUC origin of replication
   1268..1362    -  terminator     lambda t0 terminator: transcription terminator from phage lambda
   1386..2042    -  CDS            cat: CAT_ECOLX - Experimental evidence at protein level: Swiss-Prot protein existence level 1. This enzyme is an effector of chloramphenicol resistance in bacteria. From Escherichia coli. This protein is used as a marker in many commonly used cloning vectors, such as pACYC184.
   2043..2140    -  promoter       cat promoter: promoter of the E. coli cat gene encoding chloramphenicol acetyltransferase
