[The description below was written by a language model from this plasmid's Addgene catalogue record and pLannotate feature annotations shown in this document.]
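Description:
pBP-L2U5H11 is a basic-part ("bioparts") plasmid from the EcoFlex MoClo kit, a modular Golden Gate-style assembly toolkit for E. coli synthetic biology. It is built on the iGEM pSB1C3 backbone and stores a single synthetic transcription terminator, L2U5H11, as a reusable part. The plasmid is propagated in E. coli at high copy number from a ColE1/pMB1/pUC-type origin and is selected with chloramphenicol through a cat (chloramphenicol acetyltransferase) gene driven by its native cat promoter and followed by a phage lambda t0 terminator. The record notes a silent nucleotide change (C435G) in the cat coding sequence, made to remove a BsmBI site. This presumably keeps the backbone compatible with the Type IIS restriction enzymes used in MoClo assembly, though the record does not name the enzymes or overhangs that release the part, and the cloning sites are listed as unknown.

The annotated sequence is 2,140 nt, the same figure the catalogue gives for the backbone without insert, so the insert's own length cannot be read from these numbers. The automated annotation does not label the L2U5H11 element by name. It finds a BioBrick prefix, with the insert most likely lying in the unannotated stretch between it and the downstream his operon terminator. That terminator and a putative bacterial terminator upstream of the prefix are typical pSB1C3 insulating elements that shield the cloning region from transcriptional read-through. No promoter, coding sequence or reporter is present in the part region. The plasmid's role is to supply a terminator module for combining with promoters, ribosome binding sites and open reading frames when building transcription units in E. coli.
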