Addgene plasmid #73004: pBP-L2U5H11
Purpose: L2U5H11 terminator
Depositing lab: Paul Freemont. Depositing organization: Imperial College London. Publication: EcoFlex: A Multifunctional MoClo Kit for E. coli Synthetic Biology. Moore SJ, Lai HE, Kelwick RJ, Chee SM, Bell DJ, Polizzi KM, Freemont PS. ACS Synth Biol. 2016 May 2. 10.1021/acssynbio.6b00031 PubMed 27096716.
Backbone
  Vector backbone: pSB1C3
  Backbone manufacturer: iGEM
  Backbone size w/o insert (bp): 2140
  Vector type: Synthetic Biology
Growth in bacteria
  Bacterial resistance: Chloramphenicol, 25 μg/mL
  Growth temperature: 37°C
  Growth strain: JM109
  Copy number: High Copy
Gene/Insert
  Gene/Insert name: L2U5H11 terminator
  Species: Synthetic
  Mutation: CAT gene - C435G (nucleotide) - silent mutagenesis to remove BsmBI site
  Cloning method: Restriction Enzyme; 5′ cloning site Unknown (unknown if destroyed); 3′ cloning site Unknown (unknown if destroyed)
  Sequencing primers: 5′ VF2 (5' tgccacctgacgtctaagaa 3'); 3′ VR (5' attaccgcctttgagtgagc 3')
Terms and licenses: Academic/Nonprofit Terms; Industry Terms: Not Available to Industry
How to cite: pBP-L2U5H11 was a gift from Paul Freemont (Addgene plasmid # 73004 ; http://n2t.net/addgene:73004 ; RRID:Addgene_73004)
