>Addgene plasmid #73004 | pBP-L2U5H11 | depositor partial sequence | sequence record 133855 | Cloned between NdeI and SphI in pBP backbone
CATATGGGTCTCATCGATAGCGTGCGAACAGCACGCTATTGTTGTATTGTTAGAGACCGCATGC
