>Addgene plasmid #73004 | pBP-L2U5H11 | addgene partial sequence | sequence record 140628 | RNAde-BB-2R 5'-attaccgcctttgagtgagc -3'
TCAGTGAGCGAGGAAGCCTGCATAACGCGAAGTAATCTTTTCGGTTTTAAAGAAAAAGGGCAGGGTGGTG
ACACCTTGCCCTTTTTTGCCGGACTGCAGCTAATGAGACGGCATGCGGTCTCTAACAATACAACAATAGC
GTGCTGTTCGCACGCTATCGATGAGACCCATATGCGTCTCTAGATTCTAGAAGCGGCCGCGAATTCCAGA
AATCATCCTTAGCGAAAGCTAAGGATTTTTTTTATCTGAAATTCTGCCTCGTGATACGCCTATTTTTATA
GGTTAATGTCATGATAATAATGGTTTCTTAGACGTCAGGTGGCACTCGAGTTGATCGGGCACGTAAGAGG
TTCCAACTTTCACCATAATGAAATAAGATCACTACCGGGCGTATTTTTTGAGTTATCGAGATTTTCAGGA
GCTAAGGAAGCTAAAATGGAGAAAAAAATCACTGGATATACCACCGTTGATATATCCCAATGGCATCGTA
AAGAACATTTTGAGGCATTTCAGTCAGTTGCTCAATGTACCTATAACCAGACCGTTCAGCTGGATATTAC
GGCCTTTTTAAAGACCGTAAAGAAAAATAAGCACAAGTTTTATCCGGCCTTTATTCACATTCTTGCCCGC
CTGATGAATGCTCATCCGGAATTTCGTATGGCAATGAAAGACGGTGAGCTGGTGATATGGGATAGTGTTC
ACCCTTGTTACACCGTTTTCCATGAGCAAACTGAAACGTTTTCATCGCTCTGGAGTGAATACCACGACGA
TTTC
