>Addgene plasmid #73004 | pBP-L2U5H11 | addgene partial sequence | sequence record 140973 | RNAde-BB-1F 5'-tgccacctgacgtctaagaa-3'
ATAGGCGTATCACGAGGCAGAATTTCAGATAAAAAAAATCCTTAGCTTTCGCTAAGGATGATTTCTGGAA
TTCGCGGCCGCTTCTAGAATCTAGAGACGCATATGGGTCTCATCGATAGCGTGCGAACAGCACGCTATTG
TTGTATTGTTAGAGACCGCATGCCGTCTCATTAGCTGCAGTCCGGCAAAAAAGGGCAAGGTGTCACCACC
CTGCCCTTTTTCTTTAAAACCGAAAAGATTACTTCGCGTTATGCAGGCTTCCTCGCTCACTGACTCGCTG
CGCTCGGTCGTTCGGCTGCGGCGAGCGGTATCAGCTCACTCAAAGGCGGTAATACGGTTATCCACAGAAT
CAGGGGATAACGCAGGAAAGAACATGTGAGCAAAAGGCCAGCAAAAGGCCAGGAACCGTAAAAAGGCCGC
GTTGCTGGCGTTTTTCCACAGGCTCCGCCCCCCTGACGAGCATCACAAAAATCGACGCTCAAGTCAGAGG
TGGCGAAACCCGACAGGACTATAAAGATACCAGGCGTTTCCCCCTGGAAGCTCCCTCGTGCGCTCTCCTG
TTCCGACCCTGCCGCTTACCGGATACCTGTCCGCCTTTCTCCCTTCGGGAAGCGTGGCGCTTTCTCATAG
CTCACGCTGTAGGTATCTCAGTTCGGTGTAGGTCGTTCGCTCCAAGCTGGGCTGTGTGCACGAACCCCCC
GTTCAGCCCGACCGCTGCGCCTTATCCGGTAACTATCGTCTTGAGTCCAACCCGGTAAGACACGACTTAT
CGCCACTGGCAGCAGCCACTGGTAACAGGATTAGCAGAGCGAGGTATGTAGGCGGTGCTACAGAGTTCTT
GAAGTGGTGGCCTAACTACGGCTACACTAGAAGA
